Addgene plasmid #198158: p6187
Purpose: bacterial expression of sifA::HaloTag fusion, mutant form
Depositing lab: Michael Hensel. Depositing organization: Universitaet Osnabrueck.
Backbone
  Vector backbone: pWSK29
  Vector type: Bacterial Expression
Growth in bacteria
  Bacterial resistance: Ampicillin, 100 μg/mL
  Growth temperature: 37°C
  Growth strain: NEB Stable
  Copy number: Low Copy
Gene/Insert
  Gene/Insert name: PsifA sifA delta331-336::L16::HaloTag::HA
  Species: Salmonella enterica serovar Typhimurium
  Entrez Gene: sifA (a.k.a. STM1224)
  Tag / fusion protein: HaloTag-HA (C terminal on insert)
  Cloning method: Gibson Cloning
Terms and licenses: Academic/Nonprofit Terms; Industry Terms: Not Available to Industry
How to cite: p6187 was a gift from Michael Hensel (Addgene plasmid # 198158 ; http://n2t.net/addgene:198158 ; RRID:Addgene_198158)
