[The description below was written by a language model from this plasmid's Addgene catalogue record and pLannotate feature annotations shown in this document.]
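Description:
p6187 is a low-copy bacterial expression plasmid built on the pWSK29 backbone, carrying a mutant allele of the Salmonella enterica serovar Typhimurium effector gene sifA fused to HaloTag. Replication depends on the pSC101 origin together with its Rep101 (RepA) initiator protein, which accounts for the low copy number, and selection is by ampicillin through the bla gene and its own promoter. The backbone also retains an f1 phage origin, a pBluescript-type cloning region with lacZα fragments, flanking T7 and T3 promoters and lac promoter/operator elements. It also contains short annotated remnants (partial TcR, lacI, an RSF ori fragment and a Tn903 transposase fragment) that appear to be leftovers of vector construction rather than functional parts.

The insert, assembled by Gibson cloning, is described as PsifA sifA Δ331-336::L16::HaloTag::HA. The native sifA promoter is not annotated separately, but it presumably lies in the unannotated stretch upstream of the coding sequence. It drives a SifA variant lacking residues 331–336 at the C-terminal end of the protein. This variant is joined through a linker designated L16 to HaloTag and a C-terminal HA epitope, neither the linker nor the HA tag being annotated individually. SifA is a translocated effector required for endosomal tubulation and the formation of Salmonella-induced filaments in host cells. HaloTag is a modified dehalogenase that binds chloroalkane ligands covalently, so the fusion can be labelled with such ligands, while HA allows antibody detection. The record gives the purpose only as bacterial expression of the mutant sifA::HaloTag fusion. Native-promoter control on a low-copy replicon would suit expression in Salmonella at near-physiological levels, probably for comparison with a wild-type fusion, although the record does not describe this use.
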