Features (pLannotate 1.2.2; 19 found; start..end, strand, type, name):
    586..690     -  promoter       AmpR promoter: bla
    743..1171    -  rep_origin     f1 ori (sequence partly withheld): f1 bacteriophage origin of replication; arrow indicates direction of (+) strand synthesis
   1176..1331    -  CDS            lacZα (fragment): LacZα fragment of β-galactosidase; lacZ fragment
   1339..1357    +  promoter       T7 promoter: promoter for bacteriophage T7 RNA polymerase
   1723..2712    +  CDS            sifA: SIFA_SALTY - Experimental evidence at protein level: Swiss-Prot protein existence level 1. Effector proteins function to alter host cell physiology and promote bacterial survival in host tissues. This protein is required for endosomal tubulation and formation of Salmonella-induced filaments (Sifs), which are filamentous structures containing lysosomal membrane glycoproteins within epithelial cells. Sif formation is concomitant with intracellular bacterial replication. From Salmonella typhimurium (strain LT2 / SGSC1412 / ATCC 700720).
   2761..3644    +  CDS            HaloTag® (fragment): modified bacterial dehalogenase that forms covalent bonds with chloroalkane derivatives
   3676..3705    -  misc_feature   MCS (fragment): pBluescript multiple cloning site
   3718..3736    -  promoter       T3 promoter: promoter for bacteriophage T3 RNA polymerase
   3781..3797    -  protein_bind   lac operator: The lac repressor binds to the lac operator to inhibit transcription in E. coli. This inhibition can be relieved by adding lactose or isopropyl-β-D-thiogalactopyranoside (IPTG). lac repressor encoded by lacI
   3805..3835    -  promoter       lac promoter: promoter for the E. coli lac operon
   3850..3871    -  protein_bind   CAP binding site: CAP binding activates transcription in the presence of cAMP. E. coli catabolite activator protein
   3884..3976    -  CDS            lacI (fragment): lac repressor; lacI; The lac repressor binds to the lac operator to inhibit transcription in E. coli. This inhibition can be relieved by adding lactose or isopropyl-β-D-thiogalactopyranoside (IPTG).
   3978..4106    -  rep_origin     RSF ori (fragment): Plasmids containing the RSF 1030 origin of replication can be propagated in E. coli cells that contain additional plasmids with compatible origins.
   4145..4161    +  CDS            lacZα (fragment): LacZα fragment of β-galactosidase; lacZ fragment
   4164..4785    +  CDS            TcR (fragment): tetracycline efflux protein; tet; confers resistance to tetracycline
   5150..5372    +  rep_origin     pSC101 ori: low-copy replication origin that requires the Rep101 protein
   5420..6370    +  CDS            Rep101: RepA protein needed for replication with the pSC101 origin; rep101
   7125..7253    -  CDS            TRA2_ECOLX (fragment): Protein predicted: Swiss-Prot protein existence level 4. Required for transposition of transposon Tn903. From Escherichia coli.
   7391..585     -  CDS            AmpR (across the origin): β-lactamase; bla; confers resistance to ampicillin, carbenicillin, and related antibiotics
>Addgene plasmid #198158 | p6187 | addgene full sequence | sequence record 386978 | Addgene NGS Result
TTCGCCAGTTAATAGTTTGCGCAACGTTGTTGCCATTGCTACAGGCATCGTGGTGTCACGCTCGTCGTTT
GGTATGGCTTCATTCAGCTCCGGTTCCCAGCGATCAAGGCGAGTTACATGATCCCCCATGTTGTGCAAAA
AAGCGGTTAGCTCCTTCGGTCCTCCGATCGTTGTCAGAAGTAAGTTGGCCGCAGTGTTATCACTCATGGT
TATGGCAGCACTGCATAATTCTCTTACTGTCATGCCATCCGTAAGATGCTTTTCTGTGACTGGTGAGTAC
TCAACCAAGTCATTCTGAGAATAGTGTATGCGGCGACCGAGTTGCTCTTGCCCGGCGTCAATACGGGATA
ATACCGCGCCACATAGCAGAACTTTAAAAGTGCTCATCATTGGAAAACGTTCTTCGGGGCGAAAACTCTC
AAGGATCTTACCGCTGTTGAGATCCAGTTCGATGTAACCCACTCGTGCACCCAACTGATCTTCAGCATCT
TTTACTTTCACCAGCGTTTCTGGGTGAGCAAAAACAGGAAGGCAAAATGCCGCAAAAAAGGGAATAAGGG
CGACACGGAAATGTTGAATACTCATACTCTTCCTTTTTCAATATTATTGAAGCATTTATCAGGGTTATTG
TCTCATGAGCGGATACATATTTGAATGTATTTAGAAAAATAAACAAATAGGGGTTCCGCGCACATTTCCC
CGAAAAGTGCCACCTAAATTGTAAGCGTTAATATTTTGTTAAAATTCGCGTTAAATTTTTGTTAAATCAG
CTCATTTTTTAACCAATAGGCCGAAATCGGCAAAATCCCTTATAAATCAAAAGAATAGACCGAGATAGGG
T
[37 nt withheld, positions 842-878]
AAAGAACGTGGACTCCAACGTCAAAGG
[49 nt withheld, positions 906-954]
T
[91 nt withheld, positions 956-1046]
G
[124 nt withheld, positions 1048-1171]
CCCATTCGCCATTCAGGCTGCGCAACTGTTGGGAAGGGCGATCGGTGCGGGCCTCTTCGCTATTACGCCA
GCTGGCGAAAGGGGGATGTGCTGCAAGGCGATTAAGTTGGGTAACGCCAGGGTTTTCCCAGTCACGACGT
TGTAAAACGACGGCCAGTGAGCGCGCGTAATACGACTCACTATAGGGCGAATTGGGTACCAGGTGAGTGA
TATAAGCGATTAATTGCGCAACGCTAACAAATCCACACGCATCCAGGCATGAAGTTTATTCAAGGGTAAA
CTTCATGCCTTCGGCATAAAAAACGCATGAAAGAAGTTGCCGCCAGTATTGCAAATCTACAACATCATCC
GCGGTAGTCCTTCTTTTATTTTTACCTGTAGCGACGCTATCACAGACAGTAATGCGTTTATACGCGAAGC
TCTCAGGTTTTATACTGATTGCCAGTCTCTTTTAAAAATTATATTACATCCGATGCGCCCGCAGTTGAGA
TAAAAAGGGTCGATTTAATCAATTATGTAGTCATTTTTACTCCAGTATAAGTGAGATTAATATGCCGATT
ACTATAGGGAATGGTTTTTTAAAAAGTGAAATCCTTACCAACTCCCCAAGGAATACGAAAGAAGCATGGT
GGAAAGTTTTATGGGAAAAAATTAAAGACTTCTTTTTTTCTACTGGCAAAGCAAAAGCGGACCGTTGTCT
ACATGAGATGTTGTTTGCCGAACGCGCCCCCACACGAGAGCGGCTTACAGAGATTTTTTTTGAGTTGAAA
GAGTTAGCCTGCGCATCGCAAAGAGATAGATTTCAGGTTCATAATCCTCATGAAAATGATGCCACCATTA
TTCTTCGCATCATGGATCAAAACGAAGAGAACGAATTGTTACGTATCACTCAAAATACCGATACCTTTAG
CTGTGAAGTCATGGGGAATCTTTATTTTTTAATGAAAGATCGCCCGGATATTTTAAAATCGCATCCACAA
ATGACGGCCATGATTAAGAGAAGATATAGCGAAATCGTAGACTACCCCCTCCCTTCGACATTATGTCTCA
ATCCTGCTGGCGCGCCGATATTATCGGTTCCATTAGACAACATAGAGGGGTATTTATATACTGAATTGAG
AAAAGGACATTTAGATGGGTGGAAAGCGCAAGAAAAGGCAACCTACCTGGCAGCGAAAATTCAGTCTGGG
ATTGAAAAGACAACGCGCATTTTACACCATGCGAATATATCCGAAAGTACTCAGCAAAACGCATTTTTAG
AAACAATGGCGATGTGTGGATTAAAACAGCTTGAAATACCACCACCGCATACCCACATACCTATTGAAAA
AATGGTAAAAGAGGTTTTACTAGCGGATAAGACGTTTCAGGCGTTCCTCGTAACGGATCCCAGCACCAGC
CAAAGTATGTTAGCTGAGATAGTCGAAGCCATCTCTGATCAGGTTTTTCACGCCATTTTTAGAATAGACC
CCCAGGCTATACAAAAAATGGCGGAAGAACAGTTAACCACGCTACACGTTCGCTCAGAACAACAAAGCGG
CGGCTCTGCGGCGTCTGCGGCGGGCGCGGGCGAAGCGGCGGCGGGATCCGAAATCGGTACTGGCTTTCCA
TTCGACCCCCATTATGTGGAAGTCCTGGGCGAGCGCATGCACTACGTCGATGTTGGTCCGCGCGATGGCA
CCCCTGTGCTGTTCCTGCACGGTAACCCGACCTCCTCCTACGTGTGGCGCAACATCATCCCGCATGTTGC
ACCGACCCATCGCTGCATTGCTCCAGACCTGATCGGTATGGGCAAATCCGACAAACCAGACCTGGGTTAT
TTCTTCGACGACCACGTCCGCTTCATGGATGCCTTCATCGAAGCCCTGGGTCTGGAAGAGGTCGTCCTGG
TCATTCACGACTGGGGCTCCGCTCTGGGTTTCCACTGGGCCAAGCGCAATCCAGAGCGCGTCAAAGGTAT
TGCATTTATGGAGTTCATCCGCCCTATCCCGACCTGGGACGAATGGCCAGAATTTGCCCGCGAGACCTTC
CAGGCCTTCCGCACCACCGACGTCGGCCGCAAGCTGATCATCGATCAGAACGTTTTTATCGAGGGTACGC
TGCCGATGGGTGTCGTCCGCCCGCTGACTGAAGTCGAGATGGACCATTACCGCGAGCCGTTCCTGAATCC
TGTTGACCGCGAGCCACTGTGGCGCTTCCCAAACGAGCTGCCAATCGCCGGTGAGCCAGCGAACATCGTC
GCGCTGGTCGAAGAATACATGGACTGGCTGCACCAGTCCCCTGTCCCGAAGCTGCTGTTCTGGGGCACCC
CAGGCGTTCTGATCCCACCGGCCGAAGCCGCTCGCCTGGCCAAAAGCCTGCCTAACTGCAAGGCTGTGGA
CATCGGCCCGGGTCTGAATCTGCTGCAAGAAGACAACCCGGACCTGATCGGCAGCGGGATCGCGCGCTGG
CTGTCTACTCTGGAGATTTCCGGTTACCCATACGACGTCCCAGACTACGCTTAATCTAGAGCGGCCGCCA
CCGCGGTGGAGCTCCAGCTTTTGTTCCCTTTAGTGAGGGTTAATTGCGCGCTTGGCGTAATCATGGTCAT
AGCTGTTTCCTGTGTGAAATTGTTATCCGCTCACAATTCCACACAACATACGAGCCGGAAGCATAAAGTG
TAAAGCCTGGGGTGCCTAATGAGTGAGCTAACTCACATTAATTGCGTTGCGCTCACTGCCCGCTTTCCAG
TCGGGAAACCTGTCGTGCCAGCTGCATTAATGAATCGGCCAACGCGCGGGGAGAGGCGGTTTGCGTATTG
GGCGCTCTTCCGCTTCCTCGCTCACTGACTCGCTGCGCTCGGTCGTTCGGCTGCGGCGAGCGGTATCAGC
TCACTCAAAGGCGGTAATACGGTTATCCACAGAATCAGGGGATAACGCAGGAAAGAACATGTGAGATCTC
TACGGGTCGGATTTTAAGTCGTCTTGGTAGGAGGCAGCCTGAATGGCGAATGCCGATGCCCTTGAGAGCC
TTCAACCCAGTCAGCTCCTTCCGGTGGGCGCGGGGCATGACTATCGTCGCCGCACTTATGACTGTCTTCT
TTATCATGCAACTCGTAGGACAGGGTGCCGGCAGCGCTCTGGGTCATTTTCGGCGAGGACCGCTTTCGCT
GGAGCGCGACGATGATCGGCCTGTCGCTTGCGGTATTCGGAATCTTGCACGCCCTCGCTCAAGCCTTCGT
CACTGGTCCCGCCACCAAACGTTTCGGCGAGAAGCAGGCCATTATCGCCGGCATGGCGGCCGACGCGCTG
GGCTACGTCTTGCTGGCGTTCGCGACGCGAGGCTGGATGGCCTTCCCCATTATGATTCTTCTCGCTTCCG
GCGGCATCGGGATGCCCGCGTTGCAGGCCATGCTGTCCAGGCAGGTAGATGACGACCATCAGGGACAGCT
TCAAGGATCGCTCGCGGCTCTTACCAGCCTAACTTCGATCATTGGACCGCTGATCGTCACGGCGATTTAT
GCCGCCTCGGCGAGCACATGGAACGGGTTGGCATGGATTGTAGGCGCCGCCCTATACCTTGTCTGCCTCC
CCGCGTTGCGTCGCGGTGCATGGAGCCGGGCCACCTCGACCTGAATGGAAGCCGGCGGCACCTCGCTAAC
GGATTCACCACTCCGCAGACCCGCCATAAAACGCCCTGAGAAGCCCGTGACGGGCTTTTCTTGTATTATG
GGTAGTTTCCTTGCATGAATCCATAAAAGGCGCCTGTAGTGCCATTTACCCCCATTCACTGCCAGAGCCG
TGAGCGCAGCGAACTGAATGTCACGAAAAAGACAGCGACTCAGGTGCCTGATGGTCGGAGACAAAAGGAA
TATTCAGCGATTTGCCCGAGCTTGCGAGGGTGCTACTTAATCCTTTAGGGTTTTAAGGTCTGTTTTGTAG
AGGAGCAAACAGCGTTTGCGACATCCTTTTGTAATACTGCGGAACTGACTAAAGTAGTGAGTTATACACA
GGGCTGGGATCTATTCTTTTTATCTTTTTTTANNNTTTCTTTATTCTATAAATTATAACCACTTGAATAT
AAACAAAAAAAACACACAAAGGTCTAGCGGAATTTACAGAGGGTCTAGCAGAATTTACAAGTTTTCCAGC
AAAGGTCTAGCAGAATTTACAGATACCCACAACTCAAAGGAAAAGGACTAGTAATTATCATTGACTAGCC
CATCTCAATTGGTATAGTGATTAAAATCACCTAGACCAATTGAGATGTATGTCTGAATTAGTTGTTTTCA
AAGCAAATGAACTAGCGATTAGTCGCTATGACTTAACGGAGCATGAAACCAAGCTAATTTTATGCTGTGT
GGCACTACTCAACCCCACGATTGAAAACCCTACAAGGAAAGAACGGACGGTATCGTTCACTTATAACCAA
TACGCTCAGATGATGAACATCAGTAGGGAAAATGCTTATGGTGTATTAGCTAAAGCAACCAGAGAGCTGA
TGACGAGAACTGTGGAAATCAGGAATCCTTTGGTTAAAGGCTTTGAGATTTTCCAGTGGACAAACTATGC
CAAGTTCTCAAGCGAAAAATTAGAATTAGTTTTTAGTGAAGAGATATTGCCTTATCTTTTCCAGTTAAAA
AAATTCATAAAATATAATCTGGAACATGTTAAGTCTTTTGAAAACAAATACTCTATGAGGATTTATGAGT
GGTTATTAAAAGAACTAACACAAAAGAAAACTCACAAGGCAAATATAGAGATTAGCCTTGATGAATTTAA
GTTCATGTTAATGCTTGAAAATAACTACCATGAGTTTAAAAGGCTTAACCAATGGGTTTTGAAACCAATA
AGTAAAGATTTAAACACTTACAGCAATATGAAATTGGTGGTTGATAAGCGAGGCCGCCCGACTGATACGT
TGATTTTCCAAGTTGAACTAGATAGACAAATGGATCTCGTAACCGAACTTGAGAACAACCAGATAAAAAT
GAATGGTGACAAAATACCAACAACCATTACATCAGATTCCTACCTACATAACGGACTAAGAAAAACACTA
CACGATGCTTTAACTGCAAAAATTCAGCTCACCAGTTTTGAGGCAAAATTTTTGAGTGACATGCAAAGTA
AGTATGATCTCAATGGTTCGTTCTCATGGCTCACGCAAAAACAACGAACCACACTAGAGAACATACTGGC
TAAATACGGAAGGATCTGAGGTTCTTATGGCTCTTGTATCTATCAGTGAAGCATCAAGACTAACAAACAA
AAGTAGAACAACTGTTCACCGTTACATATCAAAGGGAAAACTGTCCATATGCACAGATGAAAACGGTGTA
AAAAAGATAGATACATCAGAGCTTTTACGAGTTTTTGGTGCATTCAAAGCTGTTCACCATGAACAGATCG
ACAATGTAACAGATGAACAGCATGTAACACCTAATAGAACAGGTGAAACCAGTAAAACAAAGCAACTAGA
ACATGAAATTGAACACCTGAGACAACTTGTTACAGCTCAACAGTCACACATAGACAGCCTGAAACAGGCG
ATGCTGCTTATCGAATCAAAGCTGCCGACAACACGGGAGCCAGTGACGCCTCCCGTGGGGAAAAAATCAT
GGCAATTCTGGAAGAAATAGCGCTTTCAGCCGGCAAACCGGCTGAAGCCGGATCTGCGATTCTGATAACA
AACTAGCAACACCAGAACAGCCCGTTTGCGGGCAGCAAAACCCGTACTTTTGGACGTTCCGGCGGTTTTT
TGTGGCGAGTGGTGTTCGGGCGGTGCGCGCAAGATCCATTATGTTAAACGGGCGAGTTTACATCTCAAAA
CCGCCCGCTTAACACCATCAGAAATCCTCAGCGCGATTTTAAGCACCAACCCCCCCCCGTAACACCCAAA
TCCATACTGAAAGTGGCTTTGTTGAATAAATCAGATTTCGGGTAAGTCTCCCCCGTAGCGGGTTGTGTTT
TCAGGCAATACGCACGCTTTCAGGCATACCTGCTTTCGTCATTTTGTTCAGCGCTCGTACCAGGGCCATA
GCCTCCGCAACCTGACCATCGTAGTCACGCAGCGTCAGTGAACCCCCGAACAGAGATCTGACGCTCAGTG
GAACGAAAACTCACGTTAAGGGATTTTGGTCATGAGATTATCAAAAAGGATCTTCACCTAGATCCTTTTA
AATTAAAAATGAAGTTTTAAATCAATCTAAAGTATATATGAGTAAACTTGGTCTGACAGTTACCAATGCT
TAATCAGTGAGGCACCTATCTCAGCGATCTGTCTATTTCGTTCATCCATAGTTGCCTGACTCCCCGTCGT
GTAGATAACTACGATACGGGAGGGCTTACCATCTGGCCCCAGTGCTGCAATGATACCGCGAGACCCACGC
TCACCGGCTCCAGATTTATCAGCAATAAACCAGCCAGCCGGAAGGGCCGAGCGCAGAAGTGGTCCTGCAA
CTTTATCCGCCTCCATCCAGTCTATTAATTGTTGCCGGGAAGCTAGAGTAAGTAG
